Addgene plasmid #28081: cdkn1a(p21)_R (OZ556)
Depositing lab: Keith Joung. Depositing organization: Massachusetts General Hospital. Publication: Rapid "open-source" engineering of customized zinc-finger nucleases for highly efficient gene modification. Maeder ML, Thibodeau-Beganny S, Osiak A, Wright DA, Anthony RM, Eichtinger M, Jiang T, Foley JE, Winfrey RJ, Townsend JA, Unger-Wallace E, Sander JD, Muller-Lerch F, Fu F, Pearlberg J, Goebel C, Dassie JP, Pruett-Miller SM, Porteus MH, Sgroi DC, Iafrate AJ, Dobbs D, McCray PB, Cathomen T, Voytas DF, Joung JK. Mol Cell. 2008 Jul 25. 31(2):294-301. 10.1016/j.molcel.2008.06.016 PubMed 18657511.
Backbone
  Vector backbone: MG414
  Backbone size w/o insert (bp): 5493
  Vector type: Zebrafish Targeting
Growth in bacteria
  Bacterial resistance: Kanamycin, 50 μg/mL
  Growth temperature: 37°C
  Growth strain: XL1 Blue
  Growth instructions: Requires a bacterial strain such as XL1 Blue, that expresses the lacIq allele of lac repressor
  Copy number: Low Copy
Gene/Insert
  Gene/Insert name: Zinc finger array targeting cdkn1a(p21) (alt name: cyclin-dependent kinase inhibitor 1A)
  Species: D. rerio (zebrafish)
  Insert size (bp): 270
  Entrez Gene: cdkn1a (a.k.a. ci, cip1, p2, p21, si:ch1073-48m5.2, waf, waf1)
  Cloning method: Restriction Enzyme; 5′ cloning site XbaI (not destroyed); 3′ cloning site BamHI (not destroyed)
  Sequencing primers: 5′ OK.61 GGGTAGTACGATGACGGAACCTGTC
Terms and licenses: Academic/Nonprofit Terms; Industry Terms: Not Available to Industry
Depositor comments: This plasmid encodes a zinc finger array targeting half of a target sequence in the zebrafish gene cdkn1a(p21) (see below). Please note that this plasmid does NOT contain the cdkn1a(p21) sequence. Users must order the complementary plasmid cdkn1a(p21)_L (OZ555) [Addgene plasmid 28080] in order to create a zinc finger nuclease (ZFN) pair to introduce targeted mutations into this specific zebrafish gene. Users will also need to clone the zinc finger (ZF) insert of this plasmid into a zinc finger nuclease (ZFN) vector to express a FOKI fusion product. Examples of possible ZFN expression vectors that can be used are: pST1374 (Addgene plasmid 13426), pMLM290 (Addgene plasmid 21872), pMLM292 (Addgene plasmid 21873), pMLM800 (Addgene plasmid 27202) and pMLM802 (Addgene plasmid 27203). This zinc finger array was tested for binding activity to the sequence 5'-TGGGCCGAC-3' in a bacterial two hybrid assay, and resulted in 8.48 fold activation. However, this array has not yet been tested for activity as a zinc finger nuclease (i.e. for its ability to induce mutations at the intended locus). Scientists using this zinc finger array in a publication should notify and acknowledge NIH grant number R01 GM088040 in the publication. Other Articles: "Oligomerized pool engineering (OPEN): an 'open-source' protocol for making customized zinc-finger arrays." Maeder ML et al. (Nat Protoc. 2009 Sept 17. 4(10):1471-1501. Pubmed ID: 19798082 "Targeted mutagenesis in zebrafish using customized zinc-finger nucleases." Foley JE et al. (Nat Protoc. 2009 Dec 3. 4(12):1855-1867. Pubmed ID: 20010934
How to cite: cdkn1a(p21)_R (OZ556) was a gift from Keith Joung (Addgene plasmid # 28081 ; http://n2t.net/addgene:28081 ; RRID:Addgene_28081)
