[The description below was written by a language model from this plasmid's Addgene catalogue record.]
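Description:
cdkn1a(p21)_R (OZ556) is a low-copy, kanamycin-selected bacterial plasmid built on the 5493 bp MG414 backbone and catalogued as a zebrafish targeting reagent. It carries a roughly 270 bp insert encoding an engineered zinc finger array, cloned between XbaI and BamHI sites that both remain intact, so the array can be excised and moved into another vector. The plasmid needs a host that carries the lacIq allele of the lac repressor, which implies lac-type regulation of expression. However, the record does not name the promoter or origin of replication, and no feature table is provided.

The array recognises the "right" half-site of a zinc finger nuclease target in the zebrafish cdkn1a (p21, cyclin-dependent kinase inhibitor 1A) gene. The plasmid does not contain any cdkn1a sequence itself. The array came from the OPEN (Oligomerized Pool Engineering) selection approach, and it gave about 8.5-fold activation on its nine-base-pair target site in a bacterial two-hybrid binding assay. It had not been tested for nuclease activity, that is, for the ability to induce mutations at the endogenous locus.

As supplied, the construct is a source of the DNA-binding module rather than a working nuclease. To make a ZFN, the zinc finger coding fragment must be subcloned into a ZFN expression vector that fuses it to the FokI cleavage domain. The resulting nuclease must then be paired with one made from the complementary left half-site array, cdkn1a(p21)_L (OZ555). FokI cuts as a dimer, so both halves are needed to make the double-strand break that leads to targeted mutation of cdkn1a in zebrafish.
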