>Addgene plasmid #28081 | cdkn1a(p21)_R (OZ556) | depositor partial sequence | sequence record 13295 | Author sequence
TCTAGACCCGGGGAGCGCCCCTTCCAGTGTCGCATTTGCATGCGGAACTTTTCGGAGGCGGCGAACCTTC
GGCGGCATACCCGTACTCATACCGGTGAAAAACCGTTTCAGTGTCGGATCTGTATGCGAAATTTCTCCGA
CCGGACCACGTTGAAGCGGCATCTACGTACGCACACCGGCGAGAAGCCATTCCAATGCCGAATATGCATG
CGCAACTTCAGTCGCGTCGACCACCTGAAGACCCACCTAAAAACCCACCTGAGGGGATCC
