>Addgene plasmid #28081 | cdkn1a(p21)_R (OZ556) | addgene partial sequence | sequence record 34380 | 28081 with OK-61 (5' GGGTAGTACGATGACGGAACCTGTC 3')
AAAATCCAAGCTTTGGCGGCCGCTGACTACAAAGACGATGATGACAAATCTAGACCCGGGGAGCGCCCCT
TCCAGTGTCGCATTTGCATGCGGAACTTTTCGGAGGCGGCGAACCTTCGGCGGCATACCCGTACTCATAC
CGGTGAAAAACCGTTTCAGTGTCGGATCTGTATGCGAAATTTCTCCGACCGGACCACGTTGAAGCGGCAT
CTACGTACGCACACCGGCGAGAAGCCATTCCAATGCCGAATATGCATGCGCAACTTCAGTCGCGTCGACC
ACCTGAAGACCCACCTAAAAACCCACCTGAGGGGATCCTCTGCACAGTAGTAACTAGAGACTAGAAAAAG
GCCGACAAGTCCCGCTCCGCTGAAGATCCTGGCGTAATAGCGAAGAGGCCCGCACCGATCGCCCTTCCCA
ACAGTTGCGCAGCCTGAATGGCGAATGGG
[124 nt withheld, positions 450-573]
C
[91 nt withheld, positions 575-665]
A
[49 nt withheld, positions 667-715]
CC
